>Addgene plasmid #108014 | BMR1_03g01685-bio-His | addgene full sequence | sequence record 213060 | Addgene NGS Result
CATGTTGACATTGATTATTGACTAGTTATTAATAGTAATCAATTACGGGGTCATTAGTTCATAGCCCATA
TATGGAGTTCCGCGTTACATAACTTACGGTAAATGGCCCGCCTGGCTGACCGCCCAACGACCCCCGCCCA
TTGACGTCAATAATGACGTATGTTCCCATAGTAACGCCAATAGGGACTTTCCATTGACGTCAATGGGTGG
AGTATTTACGGTAAACTGCCCACTTGGCAGTACATCAAGTGTATCATATGCCAAGTCCGCCCCCTATTGA
CGTCAATGACGGTAAATGGCCCGCCTGGCATTATGCCCAGTACATGACCTTACGGGACTTTCCTACTTGG
CAGTACATCTACGTATTAGTCATCGCTATTACCATGGTGATGCGGTTTTGGCAGTACACCAATGGGCGTG
GATAGCGGTTTGACTCACGGGGATTTCCAAGTCTCCACCCCATTGACGTCAATGGGAGTTTGTTTTGGCA
CCAAAATCAACGGGACTTTCCAAAATGTCGTAATAACCCCGCCCCGTTGACGCAAATGGGCGGTAGGCGT
GTACGGTGGGAGGTCTATATAAGCAGAGCTCGTTTAGTGAACCGTCAGATCCTCACTCTCTTCCGCATCG
CTGTCTGCGAGGGCCAGCTGTTGGGCTCGCGGTTGAGGACAAACTCTTCGCGGTCTTTCCAGTACTCTTG
GATCGGAAACCCGTCGGCCTCCGAACGGTACTCCGCCACCGAGGGACCTGAGCGAGTCCGCATCGACCGG
ATCGGAAAACCTCTCGAGAAAGGCGTCTAACCAGTCACAGTCGCAAGGTAGGCTGAGCACCGTGGCGGGC
GGCAGCGGGTGGCGGTCGGGGTTGTTTCTGGCGGAGGTGCTGCTGATGATGTAATTAAAGTAGGCGGTCT
TGAGACGGCGGATGGTCGAGGTGAGGTGTGGCAGGCTTGAGATCCAGCTGTTGGGGTGAGTACTCCCTCT
CAAAAGCGGGCATTACTTCTGCGCTAAGATTGTCAGTTTCCAAAAACGAGGAGGATTTGATATTCACCTG
GCCCGATCTGGCCATACACTTGAGTGACAATGACATCCACTTTGCCTTTCTCTCCACAGGTGTCCACTCC
CAGGTCCAAGTTTGCCACCATGGAGTTTCAGACCCAGGTACTCATGTCCCTGCTGCTCTGCATGTCTGGT
GCGGCCGCCAGCGGCATCTTCGAGCGGAACTTCCCCAACAGATTCGCCTGCGTGAACGACATCTACAAGA
TCGCCAGCAAGAACTACGCCATCAAGCCCCAGGACCTGCCCAACGTGCCCCTGAACGTGGCCCGGGTGTC
CTACGACATGGAAACCCTGCAGAACACCGCCATCGAGAGAGAGCTGAGCGAGATCCTGCTGAAGCTGCGG
GACGAGTCCAAGAACCTGGAAGTGGGCCTGACCTACCCCTACCAGTACCAGCGGTTCCTGGACGCCCTGG
CCAAGGACTACGTGTACGTGACCAGCGAGCTGACCCAGCTGCATCTGCTGAAAACCCTGACATACGACAG
CAGCGTGTACCGGCTGTTCGCCTCCAACAGCTACAACCACTTCAACGGCAAGACCACCGAGATTGCCAAG
TTCAACCTGTGCAGCGCCATCGTGTACGCCAATGTGGCCAACATCATCAGCGACCGGGTGGACAAGGTGT
ACAAGAGCATCAACAAGGCCAAGAGCCGGGTGCAGATCAACCTGATCAATCTGCCCACCCTGAAGAAGGA
CGGCCTGATCAGCAAGTACATCGACAGCGCCGGCGCGCCGTCGACCTCCATCACGGCCTATAAGAGTGAG
GGGGAGTCAGCGGAGTTCTCCTTCCCACTCAACCTTGGAGAGGAAAGCCTGCAGGGAGAGTTGAGATGGA
AGGCAGAGAAGGCTCCTTCTTCCCAGTCCTGGATCACCTTCTCCCTAAAGAACCAAAAGGTGTCTGTGCA
GAAGTCTACTAGCAACCCCAAGTTCCAGCTGTCCGAAACGCTCCCACTCACCCTTCAGATACCCCAGGTC
TCCCTTCAGTTTGCTGGTTCTGGCAACCTGACCCTGACTCTGGACAGAGGGATACTGTATCAGGAAGTGA
ACCTGGTGGTGATGAAAGTGACTCAGCCCGACAGCAACACTTTGACCTGTGAGGTGATGGGACCCACCTC
ACCCAAGATGAGACTGATCTTGAAGCAGGAGAATCAGGAGGCCAGGGTCTCCAGGCAGGAGAAAGTGATT
CAAGTGCAGGCCCCTGAAGCAGGGGTGTGGCAATGTCTACTGAGTGAAGGTGAAGAGGTCAAGATGGACT
CCAAGATCCAGGTTTTATCCAAAGGGTTGAATTCCGGCAGCCTGCACCACATCCTGGACGCCCAGAAGAT
GCTGTGGAACCACAGGGACAGGAACCTGCCTCCTCTGGCCCCTCTGGGCCCCCACCACCATCACCACCAT
TGAGTCTAGACACGTGATTAATTAAGGATCCCCCGACCTCGACCTCTGGCTAATAAAGGAAATTTATTTT
CATTGCAATAGTGTGTTGGAATTTTTTGTGTCTCTCACTCGGAAGGACATATGGGAGGGCAAATCATTTG
GTCGAGATCCCTCGGAGATCTCTAGCTAGAGGATCGATCCCCGCCCCGGACGAACTAAACCTGACTACGA
CATCTCTGCCCCTTCTTCGCGGGGCAGTGCATGTAATCCCTTCAGTTGGTTGGTACAACTTGCCAACTGG
GCCCTGTTCCACATGTGACACGGGGGGGGACCAAACACAAAGGGGTTCTCTGACTGTAGTTGACATCCTT
ATAAATGGATGTGCACATTTGCCAACACTGAGTGGCTTTCATCCTGGAGCAGACTTTGCAGTCTGTGGAC
TGCAACACAACATTGCCTTTATGTGTAACTCTTGGCTGAAGCTCTTACACCAATGCTGGGGGACATGTAC
CTCCCAGGGGCCCAGGAAGACTACGGGAGGCTACACCAACGTCAATCAGAGGGGCCTGTGTAGCTACCGA
TAAGCGGACCCTCAAGAGGGCATTAGCAATAGTGTTTATAAGGCCCCCTTGTTAACCCTAAACGGGTAGC
ATATGCTTCCCGGGTAGTAGTATATACTATCCAGACTAACCCTAATTCAATAGCATATGTTACCCAACGG
GAAGCATATGCTATCGAATTAGGGTTAGTAAAAGGGTCCTAAGGAACAGCGATATCTCCCACCCCATGAG
CTGTCACGGTTTTATTTACATGGGGTCAGGATTCCACGAGGGTAGTGAACCATTTTAGTCACAAGGGCAG
TGGCTGAAGATCAAGGAGCGGGCAGTGAACTCTCCTGAATCTTCGCCTGCTTCTTCATTCTCCTTCGTTT
AGCTAATAGAATAACTGCTGAGTTGTGAACAGTAAGGTGTATGTGAGGTGCTCGAAAACAAGGTTTCAGG
TGACGCCCCCAGAATAAAATTTGGACGGGGGGTTCAGTGGTGGCATTGTGCTATGACACCAATATAACCC
TCACAAACCCCTTGGGCAATAAATACTAGTGTAGGAATGAAACATTCTGAATATCTTTAACAATAGAAAT
CCATGGGGTGGGGACAAGCCGTAAAGACTGGATGTCCATCTCACACGAATTTATGGCTATGGGCAACACA
TAATCCTAGTGCAATATGATACTGGGGTTATTAAGATGTGTCCCAGGCAGGGACCAAGACAGGTGAACCA
TGTTGTTACACTCTATTTGTAACAAGGGGAAAGAGAGTGGACGCCGACAGCAGCGGACTCCACTGGTTGT
CTCTAACACCCCCGAAAATTAAACGGGGCTCCACGCCAATGGGGCCCATAAACAAAGACAAGTGGCCACT
CTTTTTTTTGAAATTGTGGAGTGGGGGCACGCGTCAGCCCCCACACGCCGCCCTGCGGTTTTGGACTGTA
AAATAAGGGTGTAATAACTTGGCTGATTGTAACCCCGCTAACCACTGCGGTCAAACCACTTGCCCACAAA
ACCACTAATGGCACCCCGGGGAATACCTGCATAAGTAGGTGGGCGGGCCAAGATAGGGGCGCGATTGCTG
CGATCTGGAGGACAAATTACACACACTTGCGCCTGAGCGCCAAGCACAGGGTTGTTGGTCCTCATATTCA
CGAGGTCGCTGAGAGCACGGTGGGCTAATGTTGCCATGGGTAGCATATACTACCCAAATATCTGGATAGC
ATATGCTATCCTAATCTATATCTGGGTAGCATAGGCTATCCTAATCTATATCTGGGTAGCATATGCTATC
CTAATCTATATCTGGGTAGTATATGCTATCCTAATTTATATCTGGGTAGCATAGGCTATCCTAATCTATA
TCTGGGTAGCATATGCTATCCTAATCTATATCTGGGTAGTATATGCTATCCTAATCTGTATCCGGGTAGC
ATATGCTATCCTAATAGAGATTAGGGTAGTATATGCTATCCTAATTTATATCTGGGTAGCATATACTACC
CAAATATCTGGATAGCATATGCTATCCTAATCTATATCTGGGTAGCATATGCTATCCTAATCTATATCTG
GGTAGCATAGGCTATCCTAATCTATATCTGGGTAGCATATGCTATCCTAATCTATATCTGGGTAGTATAT
GCTATCCTAATTTATATCTGGGTAGCATAGGCTATCCTAATCTATATCTGGGTAGCATATGCTATCCTAA
TCTATATCTGGGTAGTATATGCTATCCTAATCTGTATCCGGGTAGCATATGCTATCCTCATGATAAGCTG
TCAAACATGAGAATTTTCTTGAAGACGAAAGGGCCTCGTGATACGCCTATTTTTATAGGTTAATGTCATG
ATAATAATGGTTTCTTAGACGTCAGGTGGCACTTTTCGGGGAAATGTGCGCGGAACCCCTATTTGTTTAT
TTTTCTAAATACATTCAAATATGTATCCGCTCATGAGACAATAACCCTGATAAATGCTTCAATAATATTG
AAAAAGGAAGAGTATGAGTATTCAACATTTCCGTGTCGCCCTTATTCCCTTTTTTGCGGCATTTTGCCTT
CCTGTTTTTGCTCACCCAGAAACGCTGGTGAAAGTAAAAGATGCTGAAGATCAGTTGGGTGCACGAGTGG
GTTACATCGAACTGGATCTCAACAGCGGTAAGATCCTTGAGAGTTTTCGCCCCGAAGAACGTTTTCCAAT
GATGAGCACTTTTAAAGTTCTGCTATGTGGCGCGGTATTATCCCGTGTTGACGCCGGGCAAGAGCAACTC
GGTCGCCGCATACACTATTCTCAGAATGACTTGGTTGAGTACTCACCAGTCACAGAAAAGCATCTTACGG
ATGGCATGACAGTAAGAGAATTATGCAGTGCTGCCATAACCATGAGTGATAACACTGCGGCCAACTTACT
TCTGACAACGATCGGAGGACCGAAGGAGCTAACCGCTTTTTTGCACAACATGGGGGATCATGTAACTCGC
CTTGATCGTTGGGAACCGGAGCTGAATGAAGCCATACCAAACGACGAGCGTGACACCACGATGCCTGCAG
CAATGGCAACAACGTTGCGCAAACTATTAACTGGCGAACTACTTACTCTAGCTTCCCGGCAACAATTAAT
AGACTGGATGGAGGCGGATAAAGTTGCAGGACCACTTCTGCGCTCGGCCCTTCCGGCTGGCTGGTTTATT
GCTGATAAATCTGGAGCCGGTGAGCGTGGGTCTCGCGGTATCATTGCAGCACTGGGGCCAGATGGTAAGC
CCTCCCGTATCGTAGTTATCTACACGACGGGGAGTCAGGCAACTATGGATGAACGAAATAGACAGATCGC
TGAGATAGGTGCCTCACTGATTAAGCATTGGTAACTGTCAGACCAAGTTTACTCATATATACTTTAGATT
GATTTAAAACTTCATTTTTAATTTAAAAGGATCTAGGTGAAGATCCTTTTTGATAATCTCATGACCAAAA
TCCCTTAACGTGAGTTTTCGTTCCACTGAGCGTCAGACCCCGTAGAAAAGATCAAAGGATCTTCTTGAGA
TCCTTTTTTTCTGCGCGTAATCTGCTGCTTGCAAACAAAAAAACCACCGCTACCAGCGGTGGTTTGTTTG
CCGGATCAAGAGCTACCAACTCTTTTTCCGAAGGTAACTGGCTTCAGCAGAGCGCAGATACCAAATACTG
TTCTTCTAGTGTAGCCGTAGTTAGGCCACCACTTCAAGAACTCTGTAGCACCGCCTACATACCTCGCTCT
GCTAATCCTGTTACCAGTGGCTGCTGCCAGTGGCGATAAGTCGTGTCTTACCGGGTTGGACTCAAGACGA
TAGTTACCGGATAAGGCGCAGCGGTCGGGCTGAACGGGGGGTTCGTGCACACAGCCCAGCTTGGAGCGAA
CGACCTACACCGAACTGAGATACCTACAGCGTGAGCTATGAGAAAGCGCCACGCTTCCCGAAGGGAGAAA
GGCGGACAGGTATCCGGTAAGCGGCAGGGTCGGAACAGGAGAGCGCACGAGGGAGCTTCCAGGGGGAAAC
GCCTGGTATCTTTATAGTCCTGTCGGGTTTCGCCACCTCTGACTTGAGCGTCGATTTTTGTGATGCTCGT
CAGGGGGGCGGAGCCTATGGAAAAACGCCAGCAACGCGGCCTTTTTACGGTTCCTGGCCTTTTGCTGGCC
TTTTGCTCACATGTTCTTTCCTGCGTTATCCCCTGATTCTGTGGATAACCGTATTACCGCCTTTGAGTGA
GCTGATACCGCTCGCCGCAGCCGAACGACCGAGCGCAGCGAGTCAGTGAGCGAGGAAGCGGAAGAGCGCC
CAATACGCAAACCGCCTCTCCCCGCGCGTTGGCCGATTCATTAATGCAGCTGGCACGACAGGTTTCCCGA
CTGGAAAGCGGGCAGTGAGCGCAACGCAATTAATGTGAGTTAGCTCACTCATTAGGCACCCCAGGCTTTA
CACTTTATGCTTCCGGCTCGTATGTTGTGTGGAATTGTGAGCGGATAACAATTTCACACAGGAAACAGCT
ATGACCATGATTACGCCAAGCTCTAGCTAGAGGTCGACCAATTCTCATGTTTGACAGCTTATCATCGCAG
ATCCGGGCAACGTTGTTGCCATTGCTGCAGGCGCAGAACTGGTAGGTATGGAAGATCTATACATTGAATC
AATATTGGCAATTAGCCATATTAGTCATTGGTTATATAGCATAAATCAATATTGGCTATTGGCCATTGCA
TACGTTGTATCTATATCATAATATGTACATTTATATTGGCTCATGTCCAATATGACCGC
Features (pLannotate 1.2.2; 18 found; start..end, strand, type, name):
      7..386     +  enhancer       CMV enhancer: human cytomegalovirus immediate early enhancer
    388..587     +  promoter       CMV promoter: human cytomegalovirus (CMV) immediate early promoter
    655..693     +  misc_feature   Ad SA (fragment): adenovirus major late transcript splice acceptor (Friedrich and Soriano, 1991)
    726..935     -  CDS            PTP (fragment): TERM_ADE02 - Experimental evidence at protein level: Swiss-Prot protein existence level 1. Protein covalently bound to the viral DNA that acts as a primer for viral genomic replication by DNA strand displacement. Assembles on the viral origin of replication in an initiation complex with viral polymerase, DBP, host NFIA and host POU2F1/OCT1. During initiation, the polymerase covalently couples the first dCTP with Ser- 580 of pTP. The terminal protein stimulates the template activity over 20 fold compared to protein-free templates. Neo-synthesized viral genomes are linked to two preterminal prot
    966..1055    +  intron         chimeric intron (fragment): chimera between introns from adenovirus and immunoglobulin heavy chain genes
   1074..1120    +  CDS            IgH signal sequence (fragment): signal sequence from the mouse immunoglobulin heavy chain variable region
   1782..2342    +  CDS            Cd4 (fragment): CD4_RAT - Experimental evidence at protein level: Swiss-Prot protein existence level 1. Integral membrane glycoprotein that plays an essential role in the immune response and serves multiple functions in responses against both external and internal offenses. In T-cells, functions primarily as a coreceptor for MHC class II molecule:peptide complex. The antigens presented by class II peptides are derived from extracellular proteins while class I peptides are derived from cytosolic proteins. Interacts simultaneously with the T-cell receptor (TCR) and the MHC class II presented by antigen presenti
   2502..2557    +  polyA_signal   β-globin poly(A) signal: rabbit β-globin polyadenylation signal (Gil and Proudfoot, 1987)
   3071..4752    -  rep_origin     oriP (fragment): Epstein-Barr virus oriP replication origin (Yates et al., 2000)
   4879..4983    +  promoter       AmpR promoter: bla
   4984..5844    +  CDS            AmpR: β-lactamase; bla; confers resistance to ampicillin, carbenicillin, and related antibiotics
   6015..6603    +  rep_origin     ori: high-copy-number ColE1/pMB1/pBR322/pUC origin of replication
   6786..6878    +  CDS            lacI (fragment): lac repressor; lacI; The lac repressor binds to the lac operator to inhibit transcription in E. coli. This inhibition can be relieved by adding lactose or isopropyl-β-D-thiogalactopyranoside (IPTG).
   6891..6912    +  protein_bind   CAP binding site: CAP binding activates transcription in the presence of cAMP. E. coli catabolite activator protein
   6927..6957    +  promoter       lac promoter: promoter for the E. coli lac operon
   6965..6981    +  protein_bind   lac operator: The lac repressor binds to the lac operator to inhibit transcription in E. coli. This inhibition can be relieved by adding lactose or isopropyl-β-D-thiogalactopyranoside (IPTG). lac repressor encoded by lacI
   7051..7067    +  promoter       tet promoter (fragment): E. coli promoter for tetracycline efflux protein gene
   7077..7102    -  CDS            bla(M) (fragment): β-lactamase lacking the signal sequence; bla(M); allows cytosolic expression of β-lactamase
