[The description below was written by a language model from this plasmid's Addgene catalogue record and pLannotate feature annotations shown in this document.]
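Description:
BMR1_03g01685-bio-His is a mammalian expression plasmid built on the pTT3 backbone for producing a soluble, secreted form of a Babesia microti cell-surface or secreted protein. It is propagated in E. coli as a high-copy plasmid through a ColE1/pUC-type origin with ampicillin selection (AmpR under its own bla promoter). The annotated sequence also contains an Epstein-Barr virus oriP fragment, which allows episomal maintenance in cells that supply EBNA1. Short lac and tet regulatory remnants and a small bla fragment appear to be backbone carry-over with no stated role.

The expression cassette is driven by the CMV immediate-early enhancer and promoter. These are followed by adenovirus-derived leader and splice elements and a chimeric intron fragment; the reverse-strand "PTP" hit in this region is most likely an annotation artefact of that adenoviral leader sequence. A mouse immunoglobulin heavy chain signal sequence fragment directs the product into the secretory pathway. The roughly 600 bp synthetic insert encodes the full-length BMR1_03g01685 ectodomain, cloned between retained NotI and AscI sites. It lies in the unannotated gap between the signal sequence and the tag region. All potential N-linked glycosylation sequons were removed by replacing the serine or threonine with alanine, so that the parasite protein is not inappropriately glycosylated in mammalian cells. The ectodomain is fused C-terminally to rat Cd4 domains 3+4, a biotinylation sequence and a 6xHis tag, and the transcript ends at a rabbit β-globin polyadenylation signal.

Cotransfection with BirA yields enzymatically monobiotinylated protein that can be captured on streptavidin, while the His tag permits purification. The plasmid belongs to a library of recombinant B. microti proteins made for diagnostics discovery and reverse vaccinology.
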