Addgene plasmid #108014: BMR1_03g01685-bio-His
Purpose: Expresses enzymatically monobiotinylated full-length BMR1_03g01685 ectodomain with no N-linked glycans upon cotransfection with BirA in mammalian cells. Contains a C-terminal rat Cd4 d3+4 tag.
Depositing lab: Gavin Wright. Depositing organization: Wellcome Sanger Institute. Publication: A library of recombinant Babesia microti cell surface and secreted proteins for diagnostics discovery and reverse vaccinology. Elton CM, Rodriguez M, Ben Mamoun C, Lobo CA, Wright GJ. Int J Parasitol. 2019 Feb;49(2):115-125. doi: 10.1016/j.ijpara.2018.10.003. Epub 2018 Oct 24. PubMed 30367868.
Backbone
  Vector backbone: pTT3
  Backbone manufacturer: Yves Durocher
  Backbone size w/o insert (bp): 6670
  Modifications to backbone: Addition of CD4, biotinylation sequence, 6xhis tags
  Vector type: Mammalian Expression
Growth in bacteria
  Bacterial resistance: Ampicillin, 100 μg/mL
  Growth temperature: 37°C
  Growth strain: DH5alpha
  Copy number: High Copy
Gene/Insert
  Gene/Insert name: BMR1_03g01685
  Species: B. microti
  Insert size (bp): 600
  Mutation: all potential N-linked glycosylation sites (N-X-S/T, where X is not proline) were systematically removed by substituting alanine for serine/threonine at these sites.
  Promoter: CMV
  Tag / fusion protein: ratCD4d3+4,biotinylation sequence, 6xHis (C terminal on backbone)
  Cloning method: Restriction Enzyme; 5′ cloning site NotI (not destroyed); 3′ cloning site AscI (not destroyed)
  Sequencing primers: 5′ CMV-F; 3′ EBVori-F (5'-CCACTCAGTGTTGGCAAATG-3')
Resource information
  A portion of this plasmid was derived from a plasmid made by: Made by gene synthesis. pTT3 was obtained from Yves Durocher, National Research Council of Canada
Terms and licenses: Academic/Nonprofit Terms; Industry Terms: Not Available to Industry
How to cite: BMR1_03g01685-bio-His was a gift from Gavin Wright (Addgene plasmid # 108014 ; http://n2t.net/addgene:108014 ; RRID:Addgene_108014)
